>Addgene plasmid #54423 | LI B-C YFP | depositor full sequence | sequence record 84643 | Full Sequence
GCGGCTTACGTTCTGCCCAGGTTTGAGCAGCCGCGTAGTGAGATCTATATCTATGATCTCGCAGTCTCCG
GCGAGCACCGGAGGCAGGGCATTGCCACCGCGCTCATCAATCTCCTCAAGCATGAGGCCAACGCGCTTGG
TGCTTATGTGATCTACGTGCAAGCAGATTACGGTGACGATCCCGCAGTGGCTCTCTATACAAAGTTGGGC
ATACGGGAAGAAGTGATGCACTTTGATATCGACCCAAGTACCGCCACCTAACAATTCGTTCAAGCCGAGA
TCGGCTTCCCGGCCGCGGAGTTGTTCGGTAAATTGTCACAACGCCGCTCATGACATTAACCTATAAAAAT
AGGCGTATCACGAGGCCCTTTTGTCTCGCGCGTTTCGGTGATGACGGTGAAAACCTCTGACACATGCAGC
TCCCGGAGAAGGTCACAGCTTGTCTGTAAGCGGATGCCGGGAGCAGACAAGCCCGTCAGGGCGCGTCAGC
GGGTGTTGGCGGGTGTCGGGGCTGGCTTAACTATGCGGCATCAGAGCAGATTGTACTGAGAGTGCACCAT
ATGCGGTGTGAAATACCGCACAGATGCGTAAGGAGAAAATACCGCATCAGGCGCCATTCGCCATTCAGGC
TGCGCAACTGTTGGGAAGGGCGATCGGTGCGGGCCTCTTCGCTATTACGCCAGCTGGCGAAAGGGGGATG
TGCTGCAAGGCGATTAAGTTGGGTAACGCCAGGGTTTTCCCAGTCACGACGTTGTAAAACGACGGCCAGT
GAATTCGAGCTCGGTACCTCGCGAATGCATCTAGATATCGGATCCCGGGCCCGTCGACTGCAGAGGTACG
GGTCTCATCTGAACAATGGTGAGCAAGGGCGAGGAGCTGTTCACCGGGGTGGTGCCCATCCTGGTCGAGC
TGGACGGCGACGTAAACGGCCACAAGTTCAGCGTGTCCGGCGAGGGCGAGGGCGATGCCACCTACGGCAA
GCTGACCCTGAAGCTGATCTGCACCACCGGCAAGCTGCCCGTGCCCTGGCCCACCCTCGTGACCACCCTG
GGCTACGGCCTGCAGTGCTTCGCCCGCTACCCCGACCACATGAAGCAGCACGACTTCTTCAAGTCCGCCA
TGCCCGAAGGCTACGTCCAGGAGCGCACCATCTTCTTCAAGGACGACGGCAACTACAAGACCCGCGCCGA
GGTGAAGTTCGAGGGCGACACCCTGGTGAACCGCATCGAGCTGAAGGGCATCGACTTCAAGGAGGACGGC
AACATCCTGGGGCACAAGCTGGAGTACAACTACAACAGCCACAACGTCTATATCACCGCCGACAAGCAGA
AGAACGGCATCAAGGCCAACTTCAAGATCCGCCACAACATCGAGGACGGCGGCGTGCAGCTCGCCGACCA
CTACCAGCAGAACACCCCCATCGGCGACGGCCCCGTGCTGCTGCCCGACAACCACTACCTGAGCTACCAG
TCCGCCCTGAGCAAAGACCCCAACGAGAAGCGCGATCACATGGTCCTGCTGGAGTTCGTGACCGCCGCCG
GGATCACTCTCGGCATGGACGAGCTGTACAAGGGTGGAGGAGGTTCTGGAGGCGGTGGAAGTGGTGGCGG
AGGTAGCGGCACCTGAGACCTCTGCCTGCATGCAAGCTTGGCGTAATCATGGTCATAGCTGTTTCCTGTG
TGAAATTGTTATCCGCTCACAATTCCACACAACATACGAGCCGGAAGCATAAAGTGTAAAGCCTGGGGTG
CCTAATGAGTGAGCTAACTCACATTAATTGCGTTGCGCTCACTGCCCGCTTTCCAGTCGGGAAACCTGTC
GTGCCAGCTGCATTAATGAATCGGCCAACGCGCGGGGAGAGGCGGTTTGCGTATTGGGCGCTCTTCCGCT
TCCTCGCTCACTGACTCGCTGCGCTCGGTCGTTCGGCTGCGGCGAGCGGTATCAGCTCACTCAAAGGCGG
TAATACGGTTATCCACAGAATCAGGGGATAACGCAGGAAAGAACATGTGAGCAAAAGGCCAGCAAAAGGC
CAGGAACCGTAAAAAGGCCGCGTTGCTGGCGTTTTTCCATAGGCTCCGCCCCCCTGACGAGCATCACAAA
AATCGACGCTCAAGTCAGAGGTGGCGAAACCCGACAGGACTATAAAGATACCAGGCGTTTCCCCCTGGAA
GCTCCCTCGTGCGCTCTCCTGTTCCGACCCTGCCGCTTACCGGATACCTGTCCGCCTTTCTCCCTTCGGG
AAGCGTGGCGCTTTCTCATAGCTCACGCTGTAGGTATCTCAGTTCGGTGTAGGTCGTTCGCTCCAAGCTG
GGCTGTGTGCACGAACCCCCCGTTCAGCCCGACCGCTGCGCCTTATCCGGTAACTATCGTCTTGAGTCCA
ACCCGGTAAGACACGACTTATCGCCACTGGCAGCAGCCACTGGTAACAGGATTAGCAGAGCGAGGTATGT
AGGCGGTGCTACAGAGTTCTTGAAGTGGTGGCCTAACTACGGCTACACTAGAAGAACAGTATTTGGTATC
TGCGCTCTGCTGAAGCCAGTTACCTTCGGAAAAAGAGTTGGTAGCTCTTGATCCGGCAAACAAACCACCG
CTGGTAGCGGTGGTTTTTTTGTTTGCAAGCAGCAGATTACGCGCAGAAAAAAAGGATCTCAAGAAGATCC
TTTGATCTTTTCTACGGGGTCTGACGCTCAGTGGAACGAAAACTCACGTTAAGGGATTTTGGTCATGAGG
CGCACACCGTGGAAACGGATGAAGGCACGAACCCAGTTGACATAAGCCTGTTCGGTTCGTAAACTGTAAT
GCAAGTAGCGTATGCGCTCACGCAACTGGTCCAGAACCTTGACCGAACGCAGCGGTGGTAACGGCGCAGT
GGCGGTTTTCATGGCTTGTTATGACTGTTTTTTTGTACAGTCTATGCCTCGGGCATCCAAGCAGCAAGCG
CGTTACGCCGTGGGTCGATGTTTGATGTTATGGAGCAGCAACGATGTTACGCAGCAGCAACGATGTTACG
CAGCAGGGCAGTCGCCCTAAAACAAAGTTAGGTGGCTCAAGTATGGGCATCATTCGCACATGTAGGCTCG
GCCCTGACCAAGTCAAATCCATGCGGGCTGCTCTTGATCTTTTCGGTCGTGAGTTCGGCGACGTAGCCAC
CTACTCCCAACATCAGCCGGACTCCGATTACCTCGGGAACTTGCTCCGTAGTAAGACATTCATCGCGCTT
GCTGCCTTCGACCAAGAAGCGGTTGTTGGCGCTCTC
Features (pLannotate 1.2.2; 11 found; start..end, strand, type, name):
    375..410     +  CDS            rop (fragment): Rop protein, which maintains plasmids at low copy number; rop
    512..611     +  misc_feature   bom (fragment): basis of mobility region from pBR322
    617..774     -  CDS            lacZα (fragment): LacZα fragment of β-galactosidase; lacZ fragment
    856..1572    +  CDS            Venus: Venus is a basic (constitutively fluorescent) yellow fluorescent protein published in 2002, derived from Aequorea victoria. It is reported to be a rapidly-maturing weak dimer with moderate acid sensitivity.
   1686..1702    -  protein_bind   lac operator: The lac repressor binds to the lac operator to inhibit transcription in E. coli. This inhibition can be relieved by adding lactose or isopropyl-β-D-thiogalactopyranoside (IPTG). lac repressor encoded by lacI
   1710..1740    -  promoter       lac promoter: promoter for the E. coli lac operon
   1755..1776    -  protein_bind   CAP binding site: CAP binding activates transcription in the presence of cAMP. E. coli catabolite activator protein
   1789..1881    -  CDS            lacI (fragment): lac repressor; lacI; The lac repressor binds to the lac operator to inhibit transcription in E. coli. This inhibition can be relieved by adding lactose or isopropyl-β-D-thiogalactopyranoside (IPTG).
   2064..2652    -  rep_origin     ori: high-copy-number ColE1/pMB1/pBR322/pUC origin of replication
   2767..2795    +  promoter       Pc promoter: intI1 (promoter lies within the coding sequence); class 1 integron promoter
   2984..258     +  CDS            aacC1 (across the origin): AACC1_PSEAI - Experimental evidence at protein level: Swiss-Prot protein existence level 1. Responsible for gentamicin resistance and has a limited substrate range. From Pseudomonas aeruginosa.
