[The description below was written by a language model from this plasmid's Addgene catalogue record and pLannotate feature annotations shown in this document.]
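Description:
LI B-C YFP is a small (about 3.3 kb) bacterial cloning vector that serves as a Level I ("LI") module in a modular plasmid assembly kit designed for multigene expression, gene silencing and silencing rescue in plants. It is built on pUC57(Gent), a pUC57 derivative carrying gentamicin rather than ampicillin resistance. The feature table shows the high-copy ColE1/pUC-type origin of replication and the aacC1 gentamicin acetyltransferase gene, which spans the sequence numbering origin and lies downstream of a class 1 integron Pc promoter. Short remnants of rop, the pBR322 bom region and lacI are also annotated as backbone fragments.

The payload is a synthetic coding module consisting of the yellow fluorescent protein Venus plus a 16-amino-acid glycine-serine linker, according to the catalogue entry. The Venus open reading frame is annotated, but the linker is not separately annotated. The insert sits within the pUC multiple cloning region, flanked on one side by a lacZα fragment and on the other by the lac promoter, lac operator and CAP binding site, all of which are oriented opposite to Venus. No plant promoter or terminator is annotated, consistent with this being a promoterless part rather than an expression construct. The "B-C" designation presumably indicates the position the module occupies in the kit's ordered assembly scheme, though the record does not describe the flanking fusion sites or the restriction enzymes used. The flexible linker suggests the module is meant to be joined in frame to a neighbouring coding module, tagging a protein of interest with YFP when combined with other parts into higher-level plant expression constructs.
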