Addgene plasmid #54423: LI B-C YFP
Depositing lab: Martin Parniske. Publication: A modular plasmid assembly kit for multigene expression, gene silencing and silencing rescue in plants. Binder A, Lambert J, Morbitzer R, Popp C, Ott T, Lahaye T, Parniske M. PLoS One. 2014 Feb 13;9(2):e88218. doi: 10.1371/journal.pone.0088218. eCollection 2014. PubMed 24551083.
Backbone
  Vector backbone: pUC57(Gent)
  Backbone manufacturer: Parniske lab
  Vector type: cloning vector
Growth in bacteria
  Bacterial resistance: Gentamicin, 10 μg/mL
  Growth temperature: 37°C
  Growth strain: DH5alpha
  Copy number: High Copy
Gene/Insert
  Gene/Insert name: YFP-Venus + 16 aa GS linker
  Species: Synthetic
  Cloning method: Unknown
  Sequencing primers: 5′ M13-F20; 3′ M13Rev
Terms and licenses: Academic/Nonprofit Terms; Industry Terms: Not Available to Industry
How to cite: LI B-C YFP was a gift from Martin Parniske (Addgene plasmid # 54423 ; http://n2t.net/addgene:54423 ; RRID:Addgene_54423)
