>Addgene plasmid #54423 | LI B-C YFP | addgene partial sequence | sequence record 87576 | M13pUC-Fwd 5'-CCCAGTCACGACGTTGTAAAACG-3'
CGAGCTCGGTACCTCGCGAATGCATCTAGATATCGGATCCCGGGCCCGTCGACTGCAGAGGTACGGGTCT
CATCTGAACAATGGTGAGCAAGGGCGAGGAGCTGTTCACCGGGGTGGTGCCCATCCTGGTCGAGCTGGAC
GGCGACGTAAACGGCCACAAGTTCAGCGTGTCCGGCGAGGGCGAGGGCGATGCCACCTACGGCAAGCTGA
CCCTGAAGCTGATCTGCACCACCGGCAAGCTGCCCGTGCCCTGGCCCACCCTCGTGACCACCCTGGGCTA
CGGCCTGCAGTGCTTCGCCCGCTACCCCGACCACATGAAGCAGCACGACTTCTTCAAGTCCGCCATGCCC
GAAGGCTACGTCCAGGAGCGCACCATCTTCTTCAAGGACGACGGCAACTACAAGACCCGCGCCGAGGTGA
AGTTCGAGGGCGACACCCTGGTGAACCGCATCGAGCTGAAGGGCATCGACTTCAAGGAGGACGGCAACAT
CCTGGGGCACAAGCTGGAGTACAACTACAACAGCCACAACGTCTATATCACCGCCGACAAGCAGAAGAAC
GGCATCAAGGCCAACTTCAAGATCCGCCACAACATCGAGGACGGCGGCGTGCAGCTCGCCGACCACTACC
AGCAGAACACCCCCATCGGCGACGGCCCCGTGCTGCTGCCCGACAACCACTACCTGAGCTACCAGTCCGC
CCTGAGCAAAGACCCCAACGAGAAGCGCGATCACATGGTCCTGCTGGAGTTCGTGACCGCCGCCGGGATC
ACTCTCGGCATGGACGAGCTGTACAAGGGTGGAGGAGGTTCTGGAGGCGGTGGAAGTGGTGGCGGAGGTA
GCGGCACCTGAGACCTCTGCCTGCATGCAAGCTTGGCGTAATCATGGTCATAGCTGTTTCCTGTGTGAAA
TTGTTATCCGCTCACAATTCCACACAACATACGAGCCGGAAGCATAAAGTGTAAAGCCTGGGGTGCCTAA
TGAGTGAGCTAACTCACATTAATTGCGTTGCGCTCACTGCCCGCTTTC
